>Addgene plasmid #201426 | Dcp1 D82-129-EGFP | addgene full sequence | sequence record 394544 | Addgene NGS Result
TCGTAAATCACTGCATAATTCGTGTCGCTCAAGGCGCACTCCCGTTCTGGATAATGTTTTTTGCGCCGAC
ATCATAACGGTTCTGGCAAATATTCTGAAATGAGCTGTTGACAATTAATCATCGGCTCGTATAATGTGTG
GAATTGTGAGCGGATAACAATTTCACACAGGAAACAGCCAGTCCGTTTAGGTGTTTTCACGAGCACTTCA
CCAACAAGGACCATAGATTATGAAAACTGAAGAAGGTAAACTGGTAATCTGGATTAACGGCGATAAAGGC
TATAACGGTCTCGCTGAAGTCGGTAAGAAATTCGAGAAAGATACCGGAATTAAAGTCACCGTTGAGCATC
CGGATAAACTGGAAGAGAAATTCCCACAGGTTGCGGCAACTGGCGATGGCCCTGACATTATCTTCTGGGC
ACACGACCGCTTTGGTGGCTACGCTCAATCTGGCCTGTTGGCTGAAATCACCCCGGACAAAGCGTTCCAG
GACAAGCTGTATCCGTTTACCTGGGATGCCGTACGTTACAACGGCAAGCTGATTGCTTACCCGATCGCTG
TTGAAGCGTTATCGCTGATTTATAACAAAGATCTGCTGCCGAACCCGCCAAAAACCTGGGAAGAGATCCC
GGCGCTGGATAAAGAACTGAAAGCGAAAGGTAAGAGCGCGCTGATGTTCAACCTGCAAGAACCGTACTTC
ACCTGGCCGCTGATTGCTGCTGACGGGGGTTATGCGTTCAAGTATGAAAACGGCAAGTACGACATTAAAG
ACGTGGGCGTGGATAACGCTGGCGCGAAAGCGGGTCTGACCTTCCTGGTTGACCTGATTAAAAACAAACA
CATGAATGCAGACACCGATTACTCCATCGCAGAAGCTGCCTTTAATAAAGGCGAAACAGCGATGACCATC
AACGGCCCGTGGGCATGGTCCAACATCGACACCAGCAAAGTGAATTATGGTGTAACGGTACTGCCGACCT
TCAAGGGTCAACCATCCAAACCGTTCGTTGGCGTGCTGAGCGCAGGTATTAACGCCGCCAGTCCGAACAA
AGAGCTGGCAAAAGAGTTCCTCGAAAACTATCTGCTGACTGATGAAGGTCTGGAAGCGGTTAATAAAGAC
AAACCGCTGGGTGCCGTAGCGCTGAAGTCTTACGAGGAAGAGTTGGCGAAAGATCCACGTATTGCCGCCA
CCATGGAAAACGCCCAGAAAGGTGAAATCATGCCGAACATCCCGCAGATGTCCGCTTTCTGGTATGCCGT
GCGTACTGCGGTGATCAACGCCGCCAGCGGTCGTCAGACTGTCGATGAAGCCCTGAAAGACGCGCAGACT
AATTCGAGCTCGAACAACAACAACAATAACAATAACAACAACCTCGGGATCGAGGGAAGGATTTCAGAAT
TTGAAAACCTGTATTTTCAGGGCCATATGACCGGAGCAGCAACTGCAGCAGAAAACTCTGCCACACAGTT
AGAATTCTATAGAAAAGCTTTGAATTTCAACGTTATTGGGAGATACGATCCAAAAATAAAGCAACTACTT
TTTCACACACCACATGCGTCACTGTATAAATGGGACTTCAAGAAGGACGAATGGAATAAACTAGAATATC
AAGGTGTTTTGGCCATATATTTGAGAGACGTCTCGCAAAATACAAATCTTCTACCCGTCAAAACTTTAAG
TGGAAAGGACATATACAATTATGGATTGATCATATTAAACCGAATTAATCCTGACAATTTTTCTATGGGC
ATCGTTCCCAATAGTGTCGTAAATAAAAGAAAAGTATTTAATGCAGAAGAGGATACACTTAACCCACTAG
AGTGCATGGGGGTAGAGGTGAAAGATGAATTGGTCATTATTAAGAACTTGAAGCATGAGGTCTATGGTAT
ATGGATTCATACAGTCAGTGATAGACAAAATATCTACGAACTAATAAAATATCTTCTGGAAAATGAGCCA
AAAGATTCTTTTGCTGGATCCGGGTCTGGTTCAGGAATGGCCATGGTGAGCAAGGGCGAGGAGCTGTTCA
CCGGGGTGGTGCCCATCCTGGTCGAGCTGGACGGCGACGTAAACGGCCACAAGTTCAGCGTGTCCGGCGA
GGGCGAGGGCGATGCCACCTACGGCAAGCTGACCCTGAAGTTCATCTGCACCACCGGCAAGCTGCCCGTG
CCCTGGCCCACCCTCGTGACCACCTTGACCTACGGCGTGCAGTGCTTCGCCCGCTACCCCGACCACATGA
AGCAGCACGACTTCTTCAAGTCCGCCATGCCCGAAGGCTACGTCCAGGAGCGCACCATCTTCTTCAAGGA
CGACGGCAACTACAAGACCCGCGCCGAGGTGAAGTTCGAGGGCGACACCCTGGTGAACCGCATCGAGCTG
AAGGGCATCGACTTCAAGGAGGACGGCAACATCCTGGGGCACAAGCTGGAGTACAACTACAACAGCCACA
AGGTCTATATCACCGCCGACAAGCAGAAGAACGGCATCAAGGTGAACTTCAAGACCCGCCACAACATCGA
GGACGGCAGCGTGCAGCTCGCCGACCACTACCAGCAGAACACCCCCATCGGCGACGGCCCCGTGCTGCTG
CCCGACAACCACTACCTGAGCACCCAGTCCAAGCTGAGCAAAGACCCCAACGAGAAGCGCGATCACATGG
TCCTGCTGGAGTTCGTGACCGCCGCCGGGATCACTCTCGGCATGGACGAGCTGTACAAGGGAAGCGGCCG
CGAAAACCTGTATTTTCAGGGCCATCATCATCATCATCACTGAAAGCTTGGCACTGGCCGTCGTTTTACA
ACGTCGTGACTGGGAAAACCCTGGCGTTACCCAACTTAATCGCCTTGCAGCACATCCCCCTTTCGCCAGC
TGGCGTAATAGCGAAGAGGCCCGCACCGATCGCCCTTCCCAACAGTTGCGCAGCCTGAATGGCGAATGGC
AGCTTGGCTGTTTTGGCGGATGAGATAAGATTTTCAGCCTGATACAGATTAAATCAGAACGCAGAAGCGG
TCTGATAAAACAGAATTTGCCTGGCGGCAGTAGCGCGGTGGTCCCACCTGACCCCATGCCGAACTCAGAA
GTGAAACGCCGTAGCGCCGATGGTAGTGTGGGGTCTCCCCATGCGAGAGTAGGGAACTGCCAGGCATCAA
ATAAAACGAAAGGCTCAGTCGAAAGACTGGGCCTTTCGTTTTATCTGTTGTTTGTCGGTGAACGCTCTCC
TGAGTAGGACAAATCCGCCGGGAGCGGATTTGAACGTTGCGAAGCAACGGCCCGGAGGGTGGCGGGCAGG
ACGCCCGCCATAAACTGCCAGGCATCAAATTAAGCAGAAGGCCATCCTGACGGATGGCCTTTTTGCGTTT
CTACAAACTCTTTTGTTTATTTTTCTAAATACATTCAAATATGTATCCGCTCATGAGACAATAACCCTGA
TAAATGCTTCAATAATATTGAAAAAGGAAGAGTATGAGTATTCAACATTTCCGTGTCGCCCTTATTCCCT
TTTTTGCGGCATTTTGCCTTCCTGTTTTTGCTCACCCAGAAACGCTGGTGAAAGTAAAAGATGCTGAAGA
TCAGTTGGGTGCACGAGTGGGTTACATCGAACTGGATCTCAACAGCGGTAAGATCCTTGAGAGTTTTCGC
CCCGAAGAACGTTTCCCAATGATGAGCACTTTTAAAGTTCTGCTATGTGGCGCGGTATTATCCCGTGTTG
ACGCCGGGCAAGAGCAACTCGGTCGCCGCATACACTATTCTCAGAATGACTTGGTTGAGTACTCACCAGT
CACAGAAAAGCATCTTACGGATGGCATGACAGTAAGAGAATTATGCAGTGCTGCCATAACCATGAGTGAT
AACACTGCGGCCAACTTACTTCTGACAACGATCGGAGGACCGAAGGAGCTAACCGCTTTTTTGCACAACA
TGGGGGATCATGTAACTCGCCTTGATCGTTGGGAACCGGAGCTGAATGAAGCCATACCAAACGACGAGCG
TGACACCACGATGCCTGTAGCAATGGCAACAACGTTGCGCAAACTATTAACTGGCGAACTACTTACTCTA
GCTTCCCGGCAACAATTAATAGACTGGATGGAGGCGGATAAAGTTGCAGGACCACTTCTGCGCTCGGCCC
TTCCGGCTGGCTGGTTTATTGCTGATAAATCTGGAGCCGGTGAGCGTGGGTCTCGCGGTATCATTGCAGC
ACTGGGGCCAGATGGTAAGCCCTCCCGTATCGTAGTTATCTACACGACGGGGAGTCAGGCAACTATGGAT
GAACGAAATAGACAGATCGCTGAGATAGGTGCCTCACTGATTAAGCATTGGTAACTGTCAGACCAAGTTT
ACTCATATATACTTTAGATTGATT
[38 nt withheld, positions 4365-4402]
A
[37 nt withheld, positions 4404-4440]
ATTTTGTTAAAATTCGCGTTAAATTTTTGTTAAATCAGCTCATTTTTTAACCAATAGGCCGAAATCGGCA
AAATCCCTTATAAATCAAAAGAATAGCCCGAGATAGGGT
[37 nt withheld, positions 4550-4586]
AAAGAACGTGGACTCCAACGTCAAAGG
[141 nt withheld, positions 4614-4754]
G
[125 nt withheld, positions 4756-4880]
AAAGGATCTAGGTGAAGATCCTTTTTGATAATCTCATGACCAAAATCCCTTAACGTGAGTTTTCGTTCCA
CTGAGCGTCAGACCCCGTAGAAAAGATCAAAGGATCTTCTTGAGATCCTTTTTTTCTGCGCGTAATCTGC
TGCTTGCAAACAAAAAAACCACCGCTACCAGCGGTGGTTTGTTTGCCGGATCAAGAGCTACCAACTCTTT
TTCCGAAGGTAACTGGCTTCAGCAGAGCGCAGATACCAAATACTGTCCTTCTAGTGTAGCCGTAGTTAGG
CCACCACTTCAAGAACTCTGTAGCACCGCCTACATACCTCGCTCTGCTAATCCTGTTACCAGTGGCTGCT
GCCAGTGGCGATAAGTCGTGTCTTACCGGGTTGGACTCAAGACGATAGTTACCGGATAAGGCGCAGCGGT
CGGGCTGAACGGGGGGTTCGTGCACACAGCCCAGCTTGGAGCGAACGACCTACACCGAACTGAGATACCT
ACAGCGTGAGCTATGAGAAAGCGCCACGCTTCCCGAAGGGAGAAAGGCGGACAGGTATCCGGTAAGCGGC
AGGGTCGGAACAGGAGAGCGCACGAGGGAGCTTCCAGGGGGAAACGCCTGGTATCTTTATAGTCCTGTCG
GGTTTCGCCACCTCTGACTTGAGCGTCGATTTTTGTGATGCTCGTCAGGGGGGCGGAGCCTATGGAAAAA
CGCCAGCAACGCGGCCTTTTTACGGTTCCTGGCCTTTTGCTGGCCTTTTGCTCACATGTTCTTTCCTGCG
TTATCCCCTGATTCTGTGGATAACCGTATTACCGCCTTTGAGTGAGCTGATACCGCTCGCCGCAGCCGAA
CGACCGAGCGCAGCGAGTCAGTGAGCGAGGAAGCGGAAGAGCGCCTGATGCGGTATTTTCTCCTTACGCA
TCTGTGCGGTATTTCACACCGCATGTGGTGCACTCTCAGTACACCGCATGTGGTGCACTCTCAGTACAAT
CTGCTCTGATGCCGCATAGTTAAGCCAGTATACACTCCGCTATCGCTACGTGACTGGGTCATGGCTGCGC
CCCGACACCCGCCAACACCCGCTGACGCGCCCTGACGGGCTTGTCTGCTCCCGGCATCCGCTTACAGACA
AGCTGTGACCGTCTCCGGGAGCTGCATGTGTCAGAGGTTTTCACCGTCATCACCGAAACGCGCGAGGCAG
CTGCGGTAAAGCTCATCAGCGTGGTCGTGCAGCGATTCACAGATGTCTGCCTGTTCATCCGCGTCCAGCT
CGTTGAGTTTCTCCAGAAGCGTTAATGTCTGGCTTCTGATAAAGCGGGCCATGTTAAGGGCGGTTTTTTC
CTGTTTGGTCACTGATGCCTCCGTGTAAGGGGGATTTCTGTTCATGGGGGTAATGATACCGATGAAACGA
GAGAGGATGCTCACGATACGGGTTACTGATGATGAACATGCCCGGTTACTGGAACGTTGTGAGGGTAAAC
AACTGGCGGTATGGATGCGGCGGGACCAGAGAAAAATCACTCAGGGTCAATGCCAGCGCTTCGTTAATAC
AGATGTAGGTGTTCCACAGGGTAGCCAGCAGCATCCTGCGATGCAGATCCGGAACATAATGGTGCAGGGC
GCTGACTTCCGCGTTTCCAGACTTTACGAAACACGGAAACCGAAGACCATTCATGTTGTTGCTCAGGTCG
CAGACGTTTTGCAGCAGCAGTCGCTTCACGTTCGCTCGCGTATCGGTGATTCATTCTGCTAACCAGTAAG
GCAACCCCGCCAGCCTAGCCGGGTCCTCAACGACAGGAGCACGATCATGCGCACCCGTGGCCAGGACCCA
ACGCTGCCCGAAATTCCGACACCATCGAATGGTGCAAAACCTTTCGCGGTATGGCATGATAGCGCCCGGA
AGAGAGTCAATTCAGGGTGGTGAATGTGAAACCAGTAACGTTATACGATGTCGCAGAGTATGCCGGTGTC
TCTTATCAGACCGTTTCCCGCGTGGTGAACCAGGCCAGCCACGTTTCTGCGAAAACGCGGGAAAAAGTGG
AAGCGGCGATGGCGGAGCTGAATTACATTCCCAACCGCGTGGCACAACAACTGGCGGGCAAACAGTCGTT
GCTGATTGGCGTTGCCACCTCCAGTCTGGCCCTGCACGCGCCGTCGCAAATTGTCGCGGCGATTAAATCT
CGCGCCGATCAACTGGGTGCCAGCGTGGTGGTGTCGATGGTAGAACGAAGCGGCGTCGAAGCCTGTAAAG
CGGCGGTGCACAATCTTCTCGCGCAACGCGTCAGTGGGCTGATCATTAACTATCCGCTGGATGACCAGGA
TGCCATTGCTGTGGAAGCTGCCTGCACTAATGTTCCGGCGTTATTTCTTGATGTCTCTGACCAGACACCC
ATCAACAGTATTATTTTCTCCCATGAAGACGGTACGCGACTGGGCGTGGAGCATCTGGTCGCATTGGGTC
ACCAGCAAATCGCGCTGTTAGCGGGCCCATTAAGTTCTGTCTCGGCGCGTCTGCGTCTGGCTGGCTGGCA
TAAATATCTCACTCGCAATCAAATTCAGCCGATAGCGGAACGGGAAGGCGACTGGAGTGCCATGTCCGGT
TTTCAACAAACCATGCAAATGCTGAATGAGGGCATCGTTCCCACTGCGATGCTGGTTGCCAACGATCAGA
TGGCGCTGGGCGCAATGCGCGCCATTACCGAGTCCGGGCTGCGCGTTGGTGCGGATATCTCGGTAGTGGG
ATACGACGATACCGAAGACAGCTCATGTTATATCCCGCCGTTAACCACCATCAAACAGGATTTTCGCCTG
CTGGGGCAAACCAGCGTGGACCGCTTGCTGCAACTCTCTCAGGGCCAGGCGGTGAAGGGCAATCAGCTGT
TGCCCGTCTCACTGGTGAAAAGAAAAACCACCCTGGCGCCCAATACGCAAACCGCCTCTCCCCGCGCGTT
GGCCGATTCATTAATGCAGCTGGCACGACAGGTTTCCCGACTGGAAAGCGGGCAGTGAGCGCAACGCAAT
TAATGTAAGTTAGCTCACTCATTAGGCACAATTCTCATGTTTGACAGCTTATCATCGACTGCACGGTGCA
CCAATGCTTCTGGCGTCAGGCAGCCATCGGAAGCTGTGGTATGGCTGTGCAGG
Features (pLannotate 1.2.2; 24 found; start..end, strand, type, name):
    108..136     +  promoter       tac promoter: strong E. coli promoter; hybrid between the trp and lac UV5 promoters
    144..160     +  protein_bind   lac operator: The lac repressor binds to the lac operator to inhibit transcription in E. coli. This inhibition can be relieved by adding lactose or isopropyl-β-D-thiogalactopyranoside (IPTG). lac repressor encoded by lacI
    230..1330    +  CDS            MBP: maltose binding protein from E. coli; malE (mutated); This version of the gene does not encode a signal sequence, so MBP will remain in the cytosol.
   1403..1423    +  CDS            TEV site: tobacco etch virus (TEV) protease recognition and cleavage site
   1427..1975    +  CDS            DCP1 (fragment): DCP1_YEAST - Experimental evidence at protein level: Swiss-Prot protein existence level 1. Component of the decapping complex necessary for the degradation of mRNAs, both in normal mRNA turnover and in nonsense- mediated mRNA decay. Removes the 7-methyl guanine cap structure from mRNA molecules, yielding a 5'-phosphorylated mRNA fragment and 7m-GDP. Decapping is the major pathway of mRNA degradation in yeast. It occurs through deadenylation, decapping and subsequent 5' to 3' exonucleolytic decay of the transcript body. DCP1 is activated by the DEAD-box helicase DHH1 and destabilizes the eIF-4F
   2003..2719    +  CDS            mEmerald: mEmerald is a basic (constitutively fluorescent) green fluorescent protein published in 1998, derived from Aequorea victoria. It is reported to be a very rapidly-maturing monomer with moderate acid sensitivity.
   2732..2752    +  CDS            TEV site: tobacco etch virus (TEV) protease recognition and cleavage site
   2753..2769    +  CDS            capTEV™ (fragment): composite tag for in vivo biotinylation, TEV protease cleavage, and 6xHis tagging
   2782..2936    +  CDS            lacZα (fragment): LacZα fragment of β-galactosidase; lacZ fragment
   3029..3144    +  ncRNA          5S rRNA: Accession: RF00001 - 5S ribosomal RNA
   3148..3234    +  terminator     rrnB T1 terminator: Escherichia coli rrnB; transcription terminator T1 from the E. coli rrnB gene
   3326..3353    +  terminator     rrnB T2 terminator: transcription terminator T2 from the E. coli rrnB gene
   3372..3463    +  promoter       AmpR promoter: bla
   3464..4324    +  CDS            AmpR: β-lactamase; bla; confers resistance to ampicillin, carbenicillin, and related antibiotics
   4366..4879    -  rep_origin     M13 ori (sequence partly withheld): M13 bacteriophage origin of replication; arrow indicates direction of (+) strand synthesis
   4990..5578    +  rep_origin     ori: high-copy-number ColE1/pMB1/pBR322/pUC origin of replication
   5764..5833    -  misc_feature   bom (fragment): basis of mobility region from pBR322
   5831..5929    -  misc_feature   bom (fragment): basis of mobility region from pBR322
   6031..6222    -  CDS            rop: Rop protein, which maintains plasmids at low copy number; rop
   6239..6619    +  CDS            YPB1_ECOLX: Protein predicted: Swiss-Prot protein existence level 4. From Escherichia coli.
   6718..6795    +  promoter       lacIq promoter: lacI (mutant); In the lacIq allele, a single base change in the promoter boosts expression of the lacI gene about 10-fold.
   6796..7878    +  CDS            lacI: lac repressor; lacI; The lac repressor binds to the lac operator to inhibit transcription in E. coli. This inhibition can be relieved by adding lactose or isopropyl-β-D-thiogalactopyranoside (IPTG).
   7891..7912    +  protein_bind   CAP binding site: CAP binding activates transcription in the presence of cAMP. E. coli catabolite activator protein
   7931..7948    +  promoter       tet promoter (fragment): E. coli promoter for tetracycline efflux protein gene
