[The description below was written by a language model from this plasmid's Addgene catalogue record and pLannotate feature annotations shown in this document.]
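Description:
Dcp1 D82-129-EGFP is a bacterial expression plasmid built on the MTTH-EGFP backbone, a pMAL-like vector for producing a tagged, fluorescent form of the budding yeast decapping factor Dcp1 in E. coli. It is propagated through a ColE1/pMB1-type origin and selected with ampicillin via the bla gene. The catalogue lists it as high copy, although the annotation also detects a rop gene and pBR322 bom fragments, elements associated with copy-number control and mobilisation. An M13 phage origin is also present.

The expression cassette is driven by the tac promoter with a downstream lac operator, and the plasmid carries its own lacI gene under the lacIq promoter, so transcription is repressed until induced with IPTG. The open reading frame encodes cytosolic maltose-binding protein (no signal sequence), a TEV protease site, the 549 bp S. cerevisiae DCP1 insert lacking residues 82–129 (cloned between NdeI and BamHI), a green fluorescent protein, a second TEV site and a C-terminal 6xHis tag. The fluorescent protein is catalogued as EGFP, while the automated annotation matches it to the closely related mEmerald. A short fragment annotated as capTEV likely reflects the TEV–His junction. A residual lacZα fragment and the rrnB T1 and T2 terminators follow the fusion. MBP and His tags allow two-step affinity purification, and TEV cleavage can remove both tags to leave Dcp1 fused to the fluorescent protein. The associated work concerns quantitative reconstitution of yeast RNA processing bodies, which fits with use of the purified labelled protein in in vitro assays; the record does not state the functional rationale for the deletion.
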