Addgene plasmid #201426: Dcp1 D82-129-EGFP
Purpose: Bacterial protein expression of Dcp1 del82-129
Depositing lab: Michael Rosen. Depositing organization: University of Texas Southwestern Medical Center. Publication: Quantitative reconstitution of yeast RNA processing bodies. Currie SL, Xing W, Muhlrad D, Decker CJ, Parker R, Rosen MK. Proc Natl Acad Sci U S A. 2023 Apr 4;120(14):e2214064120. doi: 10.1073/pnas.2214064120. Epub 2023 Mar 27. PubMed 36972455.
Backbone
  Vector backbone: MTTH-EGFP
  Backbone size w/o insert (bp): 7400
  Vector type: Bacterial Expression
Growth in bacteria
  Bacterial resistance: Ampicillin, 100 μg/mL
  Growth temperature: 37°C
  Growth strain: DH5alpha
  Copy number: High Copy
Gene/Insert
  Gene/Insert name: Dcp1
  Species: S. cerevisiae (budding yeast)
  Insert size (bp): 549
  Mutation: deletion of aa 82-129
  Entrez Gene: DCP1 (a.k.a. YOL149W, MRT2)
  Promoter: tac
  Tag / fusion protein: MBP, TEV (N terminal on backbone); EGFP, TEV, 6xHis (C terminal on backbone)
  Cloning method: Restriction Enzyme; 5′ cloning site NdeI (not destroyed); 3′ cloning site BamHI (not destroyed)
  Sequencing primers: 5′ GGTCGTCAGACTGTCGATGAAGCC; 3′ CAGGAAACAGCTATGACC
Resource information
  A portion of this plasmid was derived from a plasmid made by: gene insert was a gift from Roy Parker (University of Colorado Boulder)
Terms and licenses: Academic/Nonprofit Terms; Industry Terms: Not Available to Industry
How to cite: Dcp1 D82-129-EGFP was a gift from Michael Rosen (Addgene plasmid # 201426 ; http://n2t.net/addgene:201426 ; RRID:Addgene_201426)
